Addgene plasmid #196838: pmax-hcoRBFOX1N-PCP-RBFOX1C
Purpose: Express hcoRBFOX1N-PCP-RBFOX1C(190-397)
Depositing lab: Albert Cheng. Depositing organization: Jackson Laboratory. Publication: Simultaneous multifunctional transcriptome engineering by CRISPR RNA scaffold. Liu Z, Jillette N, Robson P, Cheng AW. Nucleic Acids Res. 2023 Aug 11;51(14):e77. doi: 10.1093/nar/gkad547. PubMed 37395412.
Backbone
  Vector backbone: pAC90-pmaxGW
  Backbone size w/o insert (bp): 2955
  Total vector size (bp): 4409
  Vector type: Mammalian Expression
  Selectable markers: Neomycin (select with G418)
Growth in bacteria
  Bacterial resistance: Kanamycin, 50 μg/mL
  Growth temperature: 30°C
  Growth strain: NEB Stable
  Copy number: Unknown
Gene/Insert
  Gene/Insert name: hcoRBFOX1N-PCP-RBFOX1C(190-397)
  Insert size (bp): 1410
  Tag / fusion protein: V5 (C terminal on backbone)
Terms and licenses: Academic/Nonprofit Terms; Industry Terms: Not Available to Industry
Depositor comments: Please visit https://www.biorxiv.org/content/10.1101/2022.06.21.497089v1 for bioRxiv preprint.
How to cite: pmax-hcoRBFOX1N-PCP-RBFOX1C was a gift from Albert Cheng (Addgene plasmid # 196838 ; http://n2t.net/addgene:196838 ; RRID:Addgene_196838)
