[The description below was written by a language model from this plasmid's Addgene catalogue record and pLannotate feature annotations shown in this document.]
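Description:
pmax-hcoRBFOX1N-PCP-RBFOX1C is a compact (about 4.4 kb) mammalian expression plasmid built on the Gateway-compatible pAC90-pmaxGW backbone. It replicates in E. coli from a high-copy ColE1/pUC-type origin and is selected with kanamycin through a Tn5 NeoR/KanR aminoglycoside phosphotransferase gene. In the annotation this gene is preceded only by a fragment of the bacterial bla promoter. The catalogue lists neomycin/G418 as the mammalian selectable marker, but no eukaryotic promoter for the marker is annotated, so the feature table neither confirms nor rules out its expression in mammalian cells.

The expression cassette consists of the human CMV immediate-early enhancer and promoter followed by a chimeric β-globin/immunoglobulin intron, which generally improves transcript processing and expression. Next comes the open reading frame, flanked by attB1 and attB2 sites left by Gateway recombination, and then an SV40 polyadenylation signal. The roughly 1.4 kb insert encodes a fusion in which an N-terminal portion of human RBFOX1 and a C-terminal portion (residues 190–397) are joined by PCP, the PP7 bacteriophage coat protein that binds PP7 RNA hairpins. The "hco" prefix probably denotes human codon optimisation, though the record does not say so. The annotation tool labels the whole ORF as RBFOX1 and does not resolve the PCP segment separately. A backbone-encoded V5 epitope lies downstream of attB2 as a C-terminal tag for detection.

RBFOX1 is a splicing regulator that normally recognises UGCAUG-type elements. This design appears to substitute PCP for the region between the two RBFOX1 segments, so that the splicing effector would be recruited through PP7 hairpins instead. According to the associated publication title, the plasmid belongs to a CRISPR RNA scaffold system for simultaneous multifunctional transcriptome engineering.
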