Features (pLannotate 1.2.2; 12 found; start..end, strand, type, name):
    140..517     +  enhancer       CMV enhancer: human cytomegalovirus immediate early enhancer
    519..718     +  promoter       CMV promoter: human cytomegalovirus (CMV) immediate early promoter
    813..945     +  intron         chimeric intron: chimera between introns from human β-globin and immunoglobulin heavy chain genes
    960..984     +  protein_bind   attB1: mutant version of attB; recombination site for the Gateway® BP reaction BP Clonase™
   1008..2420    +  CDS            RBFOX1: RFOX1_HUMAN - Also known as A2BP, A2BP1, FOX1, HRNBP1. Experimental evidence at protein level: Swiss-Prot protein existence level 1. RNA-binding protein that regulates alternative splicing events by binding to 5'-UGCAUGU-3' elements. Regulates alternative splicing of tissue-specific exons and of differentially spliced exons during erythropoiesis. From Homo sapiens (Human).
   2439..2463    -  protein_bind   attB2: mutant version of attB; recombination site for the Gateway® BP reaction BP Clonase™
   2516..2557    +  CDS            V5 tag: epitope tag from simian virus 5
   2612..2693    -  polyA_signal   SV40 poly(A) signal: SV40 polyadenylation signal
   2716..2784    -  CDS            large T antigen (fragment): large T antigen from SV40 (simian virus 40)
   2891..3479    -  rep_origin     ori: high-copy-number ColE1/pMB1/pBR322/pUC origin of replication
   3560..4354    -  CDS            NeoR/KanR: aminoglycoside phosphotransferase from Tn5; aph(3')-II (or nptII); confers resistance to neomycin, kanamycin, and G418 (Geneticin®)
   4355..4381    -  promoter       AmpR promoter (fragment): bla
>Addgene plasmid #196838 | pmax-hcoRBFOX1N-PCP-RBFOX1C | addgene full sequence | sequence record 419902 | Addgene NGS Result
TCAATATTGGCCATTAGCCATATTATTCATTGGTTATATAGCATAAATCAATATTGGCTATTGGCCATTG
CATACGTTGTATCTATATCATAATATGTACATTTATATTGGCTCATGTCCAATATGACCGCCATGTTGGC
ATTGATTATTGACTAGTTATTAATAGTAATCAATTACGGGGTCATTAGTTCATAGCCCATATATGGAGTT
CCGCGTTACATAACTTACGGTAAATGGCCCGCCTGGCTGACCGCCCAACGACCCCCGCCCATTGACGTCA
ATAATGACGTATGTTCCCATAGTAACGCCAATAGGGACTTTCCATTGACGTCAATGGGTGGAGTATTTAC
GGTAAACTGCCCACTTGGCAGTACATCAAGTGTATCATATGCCAAGTCCGCCCCCTATTGACGTCAATGA
CGGTAAATGGCCCGCCTGGCATTATGCCCAGTACATGACCTTACGGGACTTTCCTACTTGGCAGTACATC
TACGTATTAGTCATCGCTATTACCATGGTGATGCGGTTTTGGCAGTACACCAATGGGCGTGGATAGCGGT
TTGACTCACGGGGATTTCCAAGTCTCCACCCCATTGACGTCAATGGGAGTTTGTTTTGGCACCAAAATCA
ACGGGACTTTCCAAAATGTCGTAATAACCCCGCCCCGTTGACGCAAATGGGCGGTAGGCGTGTACGGTGG
GAGGTCTATATAAGCAGAGGTCGTTTAGTGAACCGTCAGATCACTAGTAGCTTTATTGCGGTAGTTTATC
ACAGTTAAATTGCTAACGCAGTCAGTGCTCGACTGATCACAGGTAAGTATCAAGGTTACAAGACAGGTTT
AAGGAGGCCAATAGAAACTGGGCTTGTCGAGACAGAGAAGATTCTTGCGTTTCTGATAGGCACCTATTGG
TCTTACTGACATCCACTTTGCCTTTCTCTCCACAGGGAAAAAACAATTGACAAGTTTGTACAAAAAAGCA
GGCTCCGAATTCACCGGTGCCGCCACCATGAATTGCGAGCGGGAACAGCTCAGGGGCAATCAAGAAGCGG
CAGCTGCACCTGACACAATGGCACAGCCGTATGCGAGTGCTCAATTTGCGCCACCCCAGAATGGCATACC
CGCAGAATACACAGCGCCGCATCCTCACCCCGCCCCTGAATACACTGGGCAAACTACCGTTCCTGAACAC
ACGCTTAACCTCTATCCTCCTGCTCAGACTCACTCAGAACAGAGTCCAGCAGATACAAGTGCGCAGACAG
TCTCTGGCACTGCGACCCAGACCGATGACGCAGCTCCTACTGATGGCCAGCCACAAACTCAACCCTCTGA
AAACACTGAAAATAAAAGCCAACCCAAGGGCGGTGGAGGCTCCGGGCGCGCCATGGGTTCCAAAACCATC
GTTCTTTCGGTCGGCGAGGCTACTCGCACTCTGACTGAGATCCAGTCCACCGCAGACCGTCAGATCTTCG
AAGAGAAGGTCGGGCCTCTGGTGGGTCGGCTGCGCCTCACGGCTTCGCTCCGTCAAAACGGAGCCAAGAC
CGCGTATCGCGTCAACCTAAAACTGGATCAGGCGGACGTCGTTGATTCCGGACTTCCGAAAGTGCGCTAC
ACTCAGGTATGGTCGCACGACGTGACAATCGTTGCGAATAGCACCGAGGCCTCGCGCAAATCGTTGTACG
ATTTGACCAAGTCCCTCGTCGCGACCTCGCAGGTCGAAGATCTTGTCGTCAACCTTGTGCCGCTGGGCCG
TGGTGGCGGAGGGACTAGTGGAGGTGGATCCGGAAGTGGGCCGGCCAATGCCACGGCTAGGGTCATGACA
AACAAGAAGACGGTTAATCCGTATACCAACGGGTGGAAACTTAATCCCGTTGTCGGCGCTGTCTATTCTC
CCGAGTTCTATGCTGGTACAGTCTTGCTGTGCCAAGCCAATCAAGAGGGGTCTTCAATGTACAGTGCTCC
GAGCAGCTTGGTTTACACAAGCGCGATGCCAGGATTTCCTTACCCTGCGGCAACGGCCGCGGCTGCGTAT
CGGGGTGCCCACCTTCGCGGGCGGGGCCGAACAGTTTACAACACGTTCAGGGCCGCTGCTCCACCTCCCC
CGATTCCCGCGTACGGAGGTGTTGTCTACCAAGACGGGTTTTATGGAGCCGACATCTACGGTGGTTACGC
CGCATATCGGTATGCACAACCAACCCCCGCGACCGCGGCAGCGTACAGCGACTCCTACGGACGCGTGTAC
GCTGCTGATCCTTACCACCACGCCCTGGCCCCCGCCCCAACGTATGGTGTCGGTGCTATGAATGCGTTCG
CGCCCCTGACCGATGCAAAAACCAGGTCACATGCCGACGACGTTGGATTGGTATTGAGCTCTTTGCAAGC
ATCCATTTACCGGGGGGGATACAACCGCTTCGCGCCTTATTGATTAATTAAGAATTCGACCCAGCTTTCT
TGTACAAAGTGGTTGATATCCAGCACAGTGGCGGCCGCTCGAGTCTAGAGGGCCCGCGGTTCGAAGGTAA
GCCTATCCCTAACCCTCTCCTCGGTCTCGATTCTACGCGTACCGGTTAGCAATTGTTTTTTCGATGAGTT
TGGACAAACCACAACTAGAATGCAGTGAAAAAAATGCTTTATTTGTGAAATTTGTGATGCTATTGCTTTA
TTTGTAACCATTATAAGCTGCAATAAACAAGTTAACAACAACAATTGCATTCATTTTATGTTTCAGGTTC
AGGGGGAGGTGTGGGAGGTTTTTTAAAGCAAGTAAAACCTCTACAAATGTGGTACTTAAGAGGGGGAGAC
CAAAGGGCGAGACGTTAAGGCCTCACGTGACATGTGAGCAAAAGGCCAGCAAAAGGCCAGGAACCGTAAA
AAGGCCGCGTTGCTGGCGTTTTTCCATAGGCTCCGCCCCCCTGACGAGCATCACAAAAATCGACGCTCAA
GTCAGAGGTGGCGAAACCCGACAGGACTATAAAGATACCAGGCGTTTCCCCCTGGAAGCTCCCTCGTGCG
CTCTCCTGTTCCGACCCTGCCGCTTACGGGATACCTGTCCGCCTTTCTCCCTTCGGGAAGCGTGGCGCTT
TCTCATAGCTCACGCTGTAGGTATCTCAGTTCGGTGTAGGTCGTTCGCTCCAAGCTGGGCTGTGTGCACG
AACCCCCCGTTCAGCCCGACCGCTGCGCCTTATCCGGTAACTATCGTCTTGAGTCCAACCCGGTAAGACA
CGACTTATCGCCACTGGCAGCAGCCACTGGTAACAGGATTAGCAGAGCGAGGTATGTAGGCGGTGCTACA
GAGTTCTTGAAGTGGTGGCCTAACTACGGCTACACTAGAAGAACAGTATTTGGTATCTGCGCTCTGCTGA
AGCCAGTTACCTTCGGAAAAAGAGTTGGTAGCTCTTGATCCGGCAAACAAACCACCGCTGGTAGCGGTGG
TTTTTTTGTTTGCAAGCAGCAGATTACGCGCAGAAAAAAAGGATCTCAAGAAGATCCTTTGATCTTTTCT
ACGGGGTCTGACGCTCAGTGGAACGAAAACTCACGTTAAGGGATTTTGGTCATGCCGTCTCAGAAGAACT
CGTCAAGAAGGCGATAGAAGGCGATGCGCTGCGAATCGGGAGCGGCGATACCGTAAAGCACGAGGAAGCG
GTCAGCCCATTCGCCGCCAAGCTCTTCAGCAATATCACGGGTAGCCAACGCTATGTCCTGATAGCGGTCC
GCCACACCCAGCCGGCCACAGTCGATGAATCCAGAAAAGCGGCCATTTTCCACCATGATATTCGGCAAGC
AGGCATCGCCATGGGTCACGACGAGATCCTCGCCGTCGGGCATGCTCGCCTTGAGCCTGGCGAACAGTTC
GGCTGGCGCGAGCCCCTGATGCTCTTCGTCCAGATCATCCTGATCGACAAGACCGGCTTCCATCCGAGTA
CGTGCTCTCTCGATGCGATGTTTCGCTTGGTGGTCGAATGGGCAGGTAGCCGGATCAAGCGTATGCAGCC
GCCGCATTGCATCAGCCATGATGGATACTTTCTCGGCAGGAGCAAGGTGAGATGACAGGAGATCCTGCCC
CGGCACTTCGCCCAATAGCAGCCAGTCCCTTCCCGCTTCAGTGACAACGTCGAGTACAGCTGCGCAAGGA
ACGCCCGTCGTGGCCAGCCACGATAGCCGCGCTGCCTCGTCTTGCAGTTCATTCAGGGCACCGGACAGGT
CGGTCTTGACAAAAAGAACCGGGCGCCCCTGCGCTGACAGCCGGAACACGGCGGCATCAGAGCAGCCGAT
TGTCTGTTGTGCCCAGTCATAGCCGAATAGCCTCTCCACCCAAGCGGCCGGAGAACCTGCGTGCAATCCA
TCTTGTTCAATCATAATATTATTGAAGCATTTATCAGGGTTCGTCTCGTCCCGGTCTCCTCCCATGCATG
